Addgene plasmid #225280: pGP-Tn7-Pcym
Purpose: (Empty Backbone) Mini-Tn7 pGP-Tn7-Cm vector with inducible Pcym cumate promoter for the inducible/controlled expression of target genes inserted into the attTn7 chromosomal site.
Depositing lab: Mark Schembri. Depositing organization: University of Queensland. Publication: Modified Tn7 transposon vectors for controlled chromosomal gene expression. Chang C, Phan M-D, Schembri MA. Appl Environ Microbiol. 2024 Oct 23;90(10):e0155624. doi: 10.1128/aem.01556-24. Epub 2024 Sep 18. PubMed 39291982.
Backbone
  Vector backbone: pGP-Tn7-Cm
  Backbone size (bp): 6943
  Vector type: Bacterial Expression
  Promoter: Pcym cumate (p-isopropylbenzoate)-inducible promoter
Growth in bacteria
  Bacterial resistance: Chloramphenicol and Ampicillin, 25 & 100 μg/mL
  Growth temperature: 37°C
  Growth strain: Pir1
  Copy number: Unknown
Gene/Insert
  Cloning method: Ligation Independent Cloning
  Sequencing primers: 5′ TTGACATAAGCCTGTTCGG; 3′ AAATAGATGGGAACTGGGTG
Terms and licenses: Academic/Nonprofit Terms; Industry Terms: Not Available to Industry
How to cite: pGP-Tn7-Pcym was a gift from Mark Schembri (Addgene plasmid # 225280 ; http://n2t.net/addgene:225280 ; RRID:Addgene_225280)
