[The description below was written by a language model from this plasmid's Addgene catalogue record and pLannotate feature annotations shown in this document.]
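Description:
pGP-Tn7-Pcym is an empty-backbone mini-Tn7 delivery vector for bacteria, derived from pGP-Tn7-Cm, that places a gene of interest under a cumate (p-isopropylbenzoate)-inducible promoter and carries it into the chromosomal attTn7 site. The plasmid replicates from the R6K γ origin, which depends on the pi initiator protein and therefore requires a pir-expressing host such as the recorded Pir1 strain. In recipients lacking pi it behaves as a suicide vector, so the cargo persists only if it transposes. An incP oriT with adjacent traJ, traK and a partial traI is annotated in the backbone, consistent with conjugative mobilisation from a suitable donor. Selection is by ampicillin (bla, in the backbone outside the transposon) and chloramphenicol (cat, inside the transposon). The short annotated fragments of ColE1 ori, rop, TcR, lacI, lacZα, bom and tnpA appear to be cloning remnants rather than functional parts.

Between the Tn7L and Tn7R ends lies the transposable cassette. It contains the cymR repressor gene from Pseudomonas putida and, divergently oriented, a promoter annotated as the integron Pc promoter followed by the CuO operator, which leads into a multiple cloning site fragment next to Tn7L where the target gene is inserted by ligation-independent cloning. CymR binds CuO to block transcription, and cumate relieves this repression. The cat gene with its own promoter is flanked by FRT sites, so the marker can be removed with FLP recombinase after integration. The rrnB T1 and lambda t0 terminators sit near the Tn7R end. No Tn7 transposase genes are annotated, so transposition functions would have to be supplied separately. The vector is intended for controlled, single-copy chromosomal expression of target genes.

The sequenced record is 6,906 nt, slightly shorter than the catalogued 6,943 bp backbone size.
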