Features (pLannotate 1.2.2; 29 found; start..end, strand, type, name):
    123..689     -  CDS            traI (fragment): TRAI6_ECOLX - Experimental evidence at protein level: Swiss-Prot protein existence level 1. The initiation process of transfer DNA synthesis requires the interaction of at least three plasmid-specific components (TraH, I, and J) at the transfer origin resulting in the assembly of a specialised nucleoprotein complex - the relaxosome. Site- and strand-specific cleavage at the transfer origin is dependent on TraI and TraJ. From Escherichia coli.
    727..1098    -  CDS            traJ: oriT-recognizing protein; traJ
   1131..1240    -  oriT           oriT: incP origin of transfer
   1466..1867    +  CDS            traK: TRAK4_ECOLX - Experimental evidence at protein level: Swiss-Prot protein existence level 1. From Escherichia coli.
   1858..2046    +  CDS            TcR (fragment): tetracycline efflux protein; tet; confers resistance to tetracycline
   2045..2085    +  CDS            rop (fragment): Rop protein, which maintains plasmids at low copy number; rop
   2187..2277    +  misc_feature   bom (fragment): basis of mobility region from pBR322
   2318..3178    -  CDS            AmpR: β-lactamase; bla; confers resistance to ampicillin, carbenicillin, and related antibiotics
   3179..3283    -  promoter       AmpR promoter: bla
   3327..3409    +  rep_origin     ori (fragment): high-copy-number ColE1/pMB1/pBR322/pUC origin of replication
   3592..3646    +  CDS            lacI (fragment): lac repressor; lacI; The lac repressor binds to the lac operator to inhibit transcription in E. coli. This inhibition can be relieved by adding lactose or isopropyl-β-D-thiogalactopyranoside (IPTG).
   3679..3844    +  mobile_element Tn7L: mini-Tn7 element (left end of the Tn7 transposon) Tn7
   3889..3906    -  misc_feature   MCS (fragment): pBluescript multiple cloning site
   3907..3934    -  protein_bind   CuO: CymR-binding P2 operator sequence from the p-cmt operon of Pseudomonas putida (Mullick et al., 2006) CymR
   3942..3970    -  promoter       Pc promoter: intI1 (promoter lies within the coding sequence); class 1 integron promoter
   4001..4084    +  CDS            tnpA (fragment): TN5P_ECOLX - Also known as tnp. Experimental evidence at protein level: Swiss-Prot protein existence level 1. Mediates transposition of transposon Tn5 by a 'cut and paste' mechanism. First, the monomeric transposase binds the 19 bp inverted DNA repeats flanking the transposon. Then, dimerization of the DNA- bound transposase creates a synaptic DNA complex. After nicking of the first DNA strand, excision of the transposon proceeds through a series of intermediates. The transposase then mediates the insertion of the transposon at a new site by strand transfer. The activity of the wild- type tran
   4111..4722    +  CDS            CymR: cumate repressor (Mullick et al., 2006); cymR from Pseudomonas putida
   4777..4824    -  protein_bind   FRT: FLP-mediated recombination occurs in the 8-bp core sequence TCTAGAAA (Turan and Bode, 2011). FLP recombinase from the Saccharomyces cerevisiae 2μ plasmid
   4967..5623    -  CDS            cat: CAT_ECOLX - Experimental evidence at protein level: Swiss-Prot protein existence level 1. This enzyme is an effector of chloramphenicol resistance in bacteria. From Escherichia coli. This protein is used as a marker in many commonly used cloning vectors, such as pACYC184.
   5624..5726    -  promoter       cat promoter: promoter of the E. coli cat gene encoding chloramphenicol acetyltransferase
   5811..5844    -  protein_bind   FRT (minimal): supports FLP-mediated excision but not integration (Turan and Bode, 2011) FLP recombinase from the Saccharomyces cerevisiae 2μ plasmid
   5904..5990    -  terminator     rrnB T1 terminator: Escherichia coli rrnB; transcription terminator T1 from the E. coli rrnB gene
   6054..6083    -  CDS            CmR (fragment): chloramphenicol acetyltransferase confers resistance to chloramphenicol
   6093..6187    -  terminator     lambda t0 terminator: transcription terminator from phage lambda
   6208..6232    +  misc_feature   MCS (fragment): pBluescript multiple cloning site
   6236..6434    +  mobile_element Tn7R (fragment): mini-Tn7 element (right end of the Tn7 transposon) Tn7
   6506..6574    +  CDS            lacZα (fragment): LacZα fragment of β-galactosidase; lacZ fragment
   6580..6617    -  misc_feature   bom (fragment): basis of mobility region from pBR322
   6627..109     -  rep_origin     R6K γ ori (across the origin): γ replication origin from E. coli plasmid R6K; requires the R6K initiator protein pi for replication
>Addgene plasmid #225280 | pGP-Tn7-Pcym | addgene full sequence | sequence record 457260 | Addgene NGS Result
TTAGTTCGTTAAACATGAGAGCTTAGTACGTTAAACATGAGAGCTTAGTACGTGAAACATGAGAGCTTAG
TACGTACTATCAACAGGTTGAACTGCTGATCTTCAGATCCTCTACGCCGGACGCATCGTGGCCGGATCCA
GCCGACCAGGCTTTCCACGCCCGCGTGCCGCTCCATGTCGTTCGCGCGGTTCTCGGAAACGCGCTGCCGC
GTTTCGTGATTGTCACGCTCAAGCCCGTAGTCCCGTTCGAGCGTCGCGCAGAGGTCAGCGAGGGCGCGGT
AGGCCCGATACGGCTCATGGATGGTGTTTCGGGTCGGGTGAATCTTGTTGATGGCGATATGGATGTGCAG
GTTGTCGGTGTCGTGATGCACGGCACTGACGCGCTGATGCTCGGCGAAGCCAAGCCCAGCGCAGATGCGG
TCCTCAATCGCGCGCAACGTCTCCGCGTCGGGCTTCTCTCCCGCGCGGAAGCTAACCAGCAGGTGATAGG
TCTTGTCGGCCTCGGAACGGGTGTTGCCGTGCTGGGTCGCCATCACCTCGGCCATGACAGCGGGCAGGGT
GTTTGCCTCGCAGTTCGTGACGCGCACGTGACCCAGGCGCTCGGTCTTGCCTTGCTCGTCGGTGATGTAC
TTCACCAGCTCCGCGAAGTCGCTCTTCTTGATGGAGCGCATGGGGACGTGCTTGGCAATCACGCGCACCC
CCCGGCCGTTTTAGCGGCTAAAAAAGTCATGGCTCTGCCCTCGGGCGGACCACGCCCATCATGACCTTGC
CAAGCTCGTCCTGCTTCTCTTCGATCTTCGCCAGCAGGGCGAGGATCGTGGCATCACCGAACCGCGCCGT
GCGCGGGTCGTCGGTGAGCCAGAGTTTCAGCAGGCCGCCCAGGCGGCCCAGGTCGCCATTGATGCGGGCC
AGCTCGCGGACGTGCTCATAGTCCACGACGCCCGTGATTTTGTAGCCCTGGCCGACGGCCAGCAGGTAGG
CCGACAGGCTCATGCCGGCCGCCGCCGCCTTTTCCTCAATCGCTCTTCGTTCGTCTGGAAGGCAGTACAC
CTTGATAGGTGGGCTGCCCTTCCTGGTTGGCTTGGTTTCATCAGCCATCCGCTTGCCCTCATCTGTTACG
CCGGCGGTAGCCGGCCAGCCTCGCAGAGCAGGATTCCCGTTGAGCACCGCCAGGTGCGAATAAGGGACAG
TGAAGAAGGAACACCCGCTCGCGGGTGGGCCTACTTCACCTATCCTGCCCGGCTGACGCCGTTGGATACA
CCAAGGAAAGTCTACACGAACCCTTTGGCAAAATCCTGTATATCGTGCGAAAAAGGATGGATATACCGAA
AAAATCGCTATAATGACCCCGAAGCAGGGTTATGCAGCGGAAAAGCGCTGCTTCCCTGCTGTTTTGTGGA
ATATCTACCGACTGGAAACAGGCAAATGCAGGAAATTACTGAACTGAGGGGACAGGCGAGAGACGATGCC
AAAGAGCTACACCGACGAGCTGGCCGAGTGGGTTGAATCCCGCGCGGCCAAGAAGCGCCGGCGTGATGAG
GCTGCGGTTGCGTTCCTGGCGGTGAGGGCGGATGTCGAGGCGGCGTTAGCGTCCGGCTATGCGCTCGTCA
CCATTTGGGAGCACATGCGGGAAACGGGGAAGGTCAAGTTCTCCTACGAGACGTTCCGCTCGCACGCCAG
GCGGCACATCAAGGCCAAGCCCGCCGATGTGCCCGCACCGCAGGCCAAGGCTGCGGAACCCGCGCCGGCA
CCCAAGACGCCGGAGCCACGGCGGCCGAAGCAGGGGGGCAAGGCTGAAAAGCCGGCCCCCGCTGCGGCCC
CGACCGGCTTCACCTTCAACCCAACACCGGACAAAAAGGATCCTCTACGCCGGACGCATCGTGGCCGGCA
TCACCGGCGCCACAGGTGCGGTTGCTGGCGCCTATATCGCCGACATCACCGATGGGGAAGATCGGGCTCG
CCACTTCGGGCTCATGAGCGCTTGTTTCGGCGTGGGTATGGTGGCAGGCCCCGTGGCCGGGGGACTGTTG
GGCGCCATCTCCTTGCTGCCTCGCGCGTTTCGGTGATGACGGTGAAAACCTCTGACACATGCAGCTCCCG
GAGACGGTCACAGCTTGTCTGTAAGCGGATGCCGGGAGCAGACAAGCCCGTCAGGGCGCGTCAGCGGGTG
TTGGCGGGTGTCGGGGCGCAGCCATGACCCAGTCACGTAGCGATAGCGGAGTGTATACTGGCTTAACTAT
GCGGCATCAGAGCAGATTGTACTGAGAGTGCACCATAAATCAATCTAAAGTATATATGAGTAAACTTGGT
CTGACAGTTACCAATGCTTAATCAGTGAGGCACCTATCTCAGCGATCTGTCTATTTCGTTCATCCATAGT
TGCCTGACTCCCCGTCGTGTAGATAACTACGATACGGGAGGGCTTACCATCTGGCCCCAGTGCTGCAATG
ATACCGCGAGACCCACGCTCACCGGCTCCAGATTTATCAGCAATAAACCAGCCAGCCGGAAGGGCCGAGC
GCAGAAGTGGTCCTGCAACTTTATCCGCCTCCATCCAGTCTATTAATTGTTGCCGGGAAGCTAGAGTAAG
TAGTTCGCCAGTTAATAGTTTGCGCAACGTTGTTGCCATTGCTGCAGGCATCGTGGTGTCACGCTCGTCG
TTTGGTATGGCTTCATTCAGCTCCGGTTCCCAACGATCAAGGCGAGTTACATGATCCCCCATGTTGTGCA
AAAAAGCGGTTAGCTCCTTCGGTCCTCCGATCGTTGTCAGAAGTAAGTTGGCCGCAGTGTTATCACTCAT
GGTTATGGCAGCACTGCATAATTCTCTTACTGTCATGCCATCCGTAAGATGCTTTTCTGTGACTGGTGAG
TACTCAACCAAGTCATTCTGAGAATAGTGTATGCGGCGACCGAGTTGCTCTTGCCCGGCGTCAACACGGG
ATAATACCGCGCCACATAGCAGAACTTTAAAAGTGCTCATCATTGGAAAACGTTCTTCGGGGCGAAAACT
CTCAAGGATCTTACCGCTGTTGAGATCCAGTTCGATGTAACCCACTCGTGCACCCAACTGATCTTCAGCA
TCTTTTACTTTCACCAGCGTTTCTGGGTGAGCAAAAACAGGAAGGCAAAATGCCGCAAAAAAGGGAATAA
GGGCGACACGGAAATGTTGAATACTCATACTCTTCCTTTTTCAATATTATTGAAGCATTTATCAGGGTTA
TTGTCTCATGAGCGGATACATATTTGAATGTATTTAGAAAAATAAACAAATAGGGGTTCCGCGCACATTT
CCCCGAAAAGTGCCACCTGCAGATCTGCAGGTCGAGTTTATAGTCCTGTCGGGTTTCGCCACCTCTGACT
TGAGCGTCGATTTTTGTGATGCTCGTCAGGGGGGCGGAGCCTATGGAAAAACGCCAGCAACGCGGCCTTT
TTACGGTTCCTGGCCTTTTGCTGGCCTTTTGCTCACATGTTCTTTCCTGCGTTATCCCCTGATTCTGTGG
ATAACCGTATTACCGCCTTTGAGTGAGCTGATACCGCTCGCCGCAGCCGAACGACCGAGCGCAGCGGGTC
AGTGAGCGAGGAAGCGGAAGAGCGCCCAATACGCAAACCGCCTCTCCCCGCGCGTTGGCCGATTCATTAA
TGCAGCGCCCAAACATAACAGGAAGAAAAATGCCCCGCTGTGGGCGGACAAAATAGTTGGGAACTGGGAG
GGGTGGAAATGGAGTTTTTAAGGATTATTTAGGGAAGAGTGACAAAATAGATGGGAACTGGGTGTAGCGT
CGTAAGCTAATACGAAAATTAAAAATGACAAAATAGTTTGGAACTAGATTTCACTTATCTGGTTGGCCTG
CAAGGCCTTCGCGAGGTACCGGGCCCAAGCTTCTCGAGGAATTCCTGCAGCCCGGGTACAAACAGACCAG
ATTGTCTGTTTGTTGCATTACAGTTTACGAACCGAACAGGCTTATGTCAACTGGTACAAACAGACCAAGT
TGTCTGTTTGTTGGCGATAGCTAGACTGGGCGGTTTTATGGACAGCAAGCGAACCGGAATTGCCAGCTGG
GGCGCCCTCTGGTAAGGTTGGGAACCAACGCCTTTCGCAAGATGGTGATCATGAGTCCAAAGAGAAGAAC
ACAGGCAGAGCGCGCAATGGAAACCCAGGGCAAGTTGATTGCAGCGGCCCTGGGGGTTTTACGGGAAAAA
GGTTACGCGGGATTCCGGATCGCAGATGTGCCCGGTGCAGCTGGTGTGTCGAGAGGAGCGCAGAGCCATC
ATTTCCCGACAAAGTTGGAGCTTCTGCTTGCCACTTTTGAATGGCTTTACGAACAGATCACCGAACGCAG
TCGGGCTCGATTAGCGAAATTGAAGCCAGAGGATGACGTCATCCAGCAAATGCTGGACGACGCCGCCGAA
TTTTTCCTCGACGATGACTTCTCTATCAGCCTTGATTTGATTGTGGCTGCCGACCGTGATCCAGCGTTAC
GCGAGGGTATTCAGCGCACGGTAGAGAGGAATCGGTTTGTCGTCGAGGATATGTGGCTTGGTGTTCTGGT
GAGCCGTGGTCTTTCGCGTGATGATGCAGAAGACATCCTTTGGTTGATATTCAATTCGGTGCGTGGACTT
GCTGTTCGTAGCCTATGGCAGAAGGACAAAGAACGCTTTGAGCGTGTCAGGAACTCGACACTCGAAATTG
CGCGAGAGCGGTACGCGAAATTCAAGCGCTAGTGGGGGATCCACTAGTGAGCTCATGCATGATCGAATTA
GCTTCAAAAGCGCTCTGAAGTTCCTATACTTTCTAGAGAATAGGAACTTCGGAATAGGAACTTCAAGATC
CCCTGATTCCCTTTGTCAACAGCAATGGATGGGTCGAATTTGCTTTCGAATTTCTGCCATTCATCCGCTT
ATTATCACTTATTCAGGCGTAGCAACCAGGCGTTTAAGGGCACCAATAACTGCCTTAAAAAAATTACGCC
CCGCCCTGCCACTCATCGCAGTACTGTTGTAATTCATTAAGCATTCTGCCGACATGGAAGCCATCACAAA
CGGCATGATGAACCTGAATCGCCAGCGGCATCAGCACCTTGTCGCCTTGCGTATAATATTTGCCCATGGT
GAAAACGGGGGCGAAGAAGTTGTCCATATTGGCCACGTTTAAATCAAAACTGGTGAAACTCACCCAGGGA
TTGGCTGAGACGAAAAACATATTCTCAATAAACCCTTTAGGGAAATAGGCCAGGTTTTCACCGTAACACG
CCACATCTTGCGAATATATGTGTAGAAACTGCCGGAAATCGTCGTGGTATTCACTCCAGAGCGATGAAAA
CGTTTCAGTTTGCTCATGGAAAACGGTGTAACAAGGGTGAACACTATCCCATATCACCAGCTCACCGTCT
TTCATTGCCATACGGAACTCCGGATGAGCATTCATCAGGCGGGCAAGAATGTGAATAAAGGCCGGATAAA
ACTTGTGCTTATTTTTCTTTACGGTCTTTAAAAAGGCCGTAATATCCAGCTGAACGGTCTGGTTATAGGT
ACATTGAGCAACTGACTGAAATGCCTCAAAATGTTCTTTACGATGCCATTGGGATATATCAACGGTGGTA
TATCCAGTGATTTTTTTCTCCATTTTAGCTTCCTTAGCTCCTGAAAATCTCGATAACTCAAAAAATACGC
CCGGTAGTGATCTTATTTCATTATGGTGAAAGTTGGAACCTCTTACGTGCCGATCAACGTCTCATTTTCG
CCAAAAGTTGGCCCATCTAGAATTATTCCATTGAGTAAGTTTTTAAGCACATCAGCTTCAAAAGCGCTCT
GAAGTTCCTATACTTTCTAGAGAATAGGAACTTCGGAATAGGTACTTCAAGATCCCCAATTCGATCGTCC
GGGCCGCAAGCTCCTAGCGGCGGATTTGTCCTACTCAGGAGAGCGTTCACCGACAAACAACAGATAAAAC
GAAAGGCCCAGTCTTTCGACTGAGCCTTTCGTTTTATTTGATGCCTCAAGCTAGAGAGTCATTACCCCAG
GCGTTTAAGGGCACCAATAACTGCCTTAAAAAAATTACGCCCCGCCCTGCCACTCATCGCAGTCTAGCTT
GGATTCTCACCAATAAAAAACGCCCGGCGGCAACCGAGCGTTCTGAACAAATCCAGATGGAGTTCTGAGG
TCATTACTGGATCTATCAACAGGAGTCCAAGCTCAGCTAATTAAGCTAGCTTATCGATACCGTCGACCTC
GAACCCCACGCCCCTCTTTAATACGACGGGCAATTTGCACTTCAGAAAATGAAGAGTTTGCTTTAGCCAT
AACAAAAGTCCAGTATGCTTTTTCACAGCATAACTGGACTGATTTCAGTTTACAACTATTCTGTCTAGTT
TAAGACTTTATTGTCATAGTTTAGATCTATTTTGTTCAGTTTAAGACTTTATTGTCCGCCCACACCCGCT
TACGCAGGGCATCCATTTATTACTCAACCGTAACCGATTTTGCCAGGTTACGCGGCTGGTCCTCTAGCTG
GCGTAATAGCGAAGAGGCCCGCACCGATCGCCCTTCCCAACAGTTGCGCAGCCTGAATGGCGAATGGCGC
CTGATGCGGTATTTTCTCCTTACGCATCTGTGCGGTACAATTCCCATGTCAGCCGTTAAGTGTTCCTGTG
TCACTCAAAATTGCTTTGAGAGGCTCTAAGGGCTTCTCAGTGCGTTACATCCCTGGCTTGTTGTCCACAA
CCGTTAAACCTTAAAAGCTTTAAAAGCCTTATATATTCTTTTTTTTCTTATAAAACTTAAAACCTTAGAG
GCTATTTAAGTTGCTGATTTATATTAATTTTATTGTTCAAACATGAGAGCTTAGTACGTGAAACATGAGA
GCTTAGTACGTTAGCCATGAGAGCTTAGTACGTTAGCCATGAGGGT
